>Addgene plasmid #202617 | pAAV-EF1a-FRT-JEDI-1P-Kv-WPRE | addgene full sequence | sequence record 397091 | Addgene NGS Result
CCTGCAGGCAGCTGCGCGCTCGCTCGCTCACTGAGGCCGCCCGGGCGTCGGGCGACCTTTGGTCGCCCGG
CCTCAGTGAGCGAGCGAGCGCGCAGAGAGGGAGTGGCCAACTCCATCACTAGGGGTTCCTGCGGCCGCAC
GCGTAAGCTTTGCAAAGATGGATAAAGTTTTAAACAGAGAGGAATCTTTGCAGCTAATGGACCTTCTAGG
TCTTGAAAGGAGTGGGAATTGGCTCCGGTGCCCGTCAGTGGGCAGAGCGCACATCGCCCACAGTCCCCGA
GAAGTTGGGGGGAGGGGTCGGCAATTGAACCGGTGCCTAGAGAAGGTGGCGCGGGGTAAACTGGGAAAGT
GATGTCGTGTACTGGCTCCGCCTTTTTCCCGAGGGTGGGGGAGAACCGTATATAAGTGCAGTAGTCGCCG
TGAACGTTCTTTTTCGCAACGGGTTTGCCGCCAGAACACAGGTAAGTGCCGTGTGTGGTTCCCGCGGGCC
TGGCCTCTTTACGGGTTATGGCCCTTGCGTGCCTTGAATTACTTCCACCTGGCTGCAGTACGTGATTCTT
GATCCCGAGCTTCGGGTTGGAAGTGGGTGGGAGAGTTCGAGGCCTTGCGCTTAAGGAGCCCCTTCGCCTC
GTGCTTGAGTTGAGGCCTGGCCTGGGCGCTGGGGCCGCCGCGTGCGAATCTGGTGGCACCTTCGCGCCTG
TCTCGCTGCTTTCGATAAGTCTCTAGCCATTTAAAATTTTTGATGACCTGCTGCGACGCTTTTTTTCTGG
CAAGATAGTCTTGTAAATGCGGGCCAAGATCTGCACACTGGTATTTCGGTTTTTGGGGCCGCGGGCGGCG
ACGGGGCCCGTGCGTCCCAGCGCACATGTTCGGCGAGGCGGGGCCTGCGAGCGCGGCCACCGAGAATCGG
ACGGGGGTAGTCTCAAGCTGGCCGGCCTGCTCTGGTGCCTGGCCTCGCGCCGCCGTGTATCGCCCCGCCC
TGGGCGGCAAGGCTGGCCCGGTCGGCACCAGTTGCGTGAGCGGAAAGATGGCCGCTTCCCGGCCCTGCTG
CAGGGAGCTCAAAATGGAGGACGCGGCGCTCGGGAGAGCGGGCGGGTGAGTCACCCACACAAAGGAAAAG
GGCCTTTCCGTCCTCAGCCGTCGCTTCATGTGACTCCACGGAGTACCGGGCGCCGTCCAGGCACCTCGAT
TAGTTCTCGAGCTTTTGGAGTACGTCGTCTTTAGGTTGGGGGGAGGGGTTTTATGCGATGGAGTTTCCCC
ACACTGAGTGGGTGGAGACTGAAGTTAGGCCAGCTTGGCACTTGATGTAATTCTCCTTGGAATTTGCCCT
TTTTGAGTTTGGATCTTGGTTCATTCTCAAGCCTCAGACAGTGGTTCAAAGTTTTTTTCTTCCATTTCAG
GTGTCGTGAGGTACCGAAGTTCCTATTCTATCAGAAGTATAGGAACTTCGCAGAATGGTAGCTGGATTGT
AGCTGCTATTAGCAATATGAAACCTCTTAGAAGTTCCTATTCTCTAGAAAGTATAGGAACTTCGAATTCT
TACTTTTATCAAAAGCGGGTCGCTTCCGGAAAATCGGTCGCGCAGCTAATAAAGCTATCAATGCTGCTCA
TGCTGCGCATATCAATCACGCCTTCGGTGCGCGCCGGCAGCGGCGCCACCGGGCTCGGCATGCTGCTCAT
TTCCAGTTCTTCCGGCGGTTTGCTCTGCGGCGCCATTTCTTTGGTGTTCAGAATCGGCTGGCTCTGACGC
GTGGAAGATCCAGATGAACCTGAAGAACCCTTAAGGGTTACCACTTCAAGTTGTTTCTTCTGTGAAGCCA
GGCGAAATATTCTTATTAAGATAACAATTTTCAGAACTCGAAGAAGAGTAACCATGTGCGGCATCTGATC
TGTGTTATATTCCAGTTTATGCCCCAGAATGTTGCCATCTTCTTTAAAATCGGTGCCTTTCAGTTCAATG
CGGTTCACCAGGGTATCGCCTTCAAATTTCACCACCGCGCGGGTTTTATATTTGCCATCATCTTTAAAGC
TAATGGTGCGTTCCTGCACATAGCCTTCCGGCATCGCGCTTTTAAAAAAATCATGGCGTTTCATATGATC
CGGATAGCGGCTAAAGCACTGCACGCCATAGGTTAAGGTGGTCACCAGGGTCGGCCACGGCACCGGTAGT
TTGCCGGTGGTGCAAATAAATTTCAGGGTCAGTTTGCCAATGGTCGCATCGCCTTCGCCTTCGCCGCGCA
CGCTAAATTTATGGCCGTTCACATCGCCATCCAGTTCCACCAGAATCGGCACCACGCCGGTAAACAGTTC
TTCGCCCTGGCTCGCGCTGCCGCCGGTGCCGCCATACAGTTCATCCATGCCGTGTGTAATGCCCGCTGCG
GTCACAAATTCCAGCAGCACCATGTGATCGCGTTTTTCGTTCGGATCTTTGCTCAGCACGGTCTGGGTGC
TCAGATAATGGTTATCCGGCAGCAGCACCGGGCCATCGCCAATCGGGGTGTTCTGCTGATAATGATCCGC
CAGCTGCACGCTGCCATCTTCCACGTTATGGCGCACGGTAAAGTTCGCTTTAATGCCGTTTTTCTGTTTA
TCCGCGGTAATATACACGTTCTCGCTGTTAAAGGCAGCAAGGTCAGAGAAGGAGTAGGTCATATTAATTA
GCAGAGTGCCCACTACTATGACTGCATCCAAAGTAACCAGTTTGGACCGGAAATAGTTCTTGAAGCCTTC
AACAAACACTCTCATGAGAACATCAACAAGGAAGAAGAGTGCTATAGCCAGGGAAACACCTTCAAGAATC
TCTCTAATGCCTCTTTTCTTCTCACTGATGGCCAGATCCACAATCACCACTATGATGTCTACAATGATAA
GCACAACTCCAAATACTCTGAATCCAAATGACATCACAAACGGGGAAATTTTTCTCCTAATGGTATTGGA
ACAGCTGTCTTGTTCATTACCCTCATCACGACCATCATCAATCTTTATCGTGGGCTCATCTGCTGTTGGA
GAGCTCGAAGTTTTAGTGAGCTCTGACCCCTGTTCATACCTCACAGTCGTCTCCATGGATCCCGGCTAGC
TACGTAGGCGCGCCTTAATTAAGAAGTTCCTATACTTCTGATAGAATAGGAACTTCTTGCCTTAACCCAG
AAATTATCACTGTTATTCTTTAGAATGGTGCAAAGAGAAGTTCCTATACTTTCTAGAGAATAGGAACTTC
CAGAATTCGATATCAAGCTTATCGATAATCAACCTCTGGATTACAAAATTTGTGAAAGATTGACTGGTAT
TCTTAACTATGTTGCTCCTTTTACGCTATGTGGATACGCTGCTTTAATGCCTTTGTATCATGCTATTGCT
TCCCGTATGGCTTTCATTTTCTCCTCCTTGTATAAATCCTGGTTGCTGTCTCTTTATGAGGAGTTGTGGC
CCGTTGTCAGGCAACGTGGCGTGGTGTGCACTGTGTTTGCTGACGCAACCCCCACTGGTTGGGGCATTGC
CACCACCTGTCAGCTCCTTTCCGGGACTTTCGCTTTCCCCCTCCCTATTGCCACGGCGGAACTCATCGCC
GCCTGCCTTGCCCGCTGCTGGACAGGGGCTCGGCTGTTGGGCACTGACAATTCCGTGGTGTTGTCGGGGA
AATCATCGTCCTTTCCTTGGCTGCTCGCCTATGTTGCCACCTGGATTCTGCGCGGGACGTCCTTCTGCTA
CGTCCCTTCGGCCCTCAATCCAGCGGACCTTCCTTCCCGCGGCCTGCTGCCGGCTCTGCGGCCTCTTCCG
CGTCTTCGCCTTCGCCCTCAGACGAGTCGGATCTCCCTTTGGGCCGCCTCCCCGCATCGATACCGAGCGC
TGCTCGAGAGATCTACGGGTGGCATCCCTGTGACCCCTCCCCAGTGCCTCTCCTGGCCCTGGAAGTTGCC
ACTCCAGTGCCCACCAGCCTTGTCCTAATAAAATTAAGTTGCATCATTTTGTCTGACTAGGTGTCCTTCT
ATAATATTATGGGGTGGAGGGGGGTGGTATGGAGCAAGGGGCAAGTTGGGAAGACAACCTGTAGGGCCTG
CGGGGTCTATTGGGAACCAAGCTGGAGTGCAGTGGCACAATCTTGGCTCACTGCAATCTCCGCCTCCTGG
GTTCAAGCGATTCTCCTGCCTCAGCCTCCCGAGTTGTTGGGATTCCAGGCATGCATGACCAGGCTCAGCT
AATTTTTGTTTTTTTGGTAGAGACGGGGTTTCACCATATTGGCCAGGCTGGTCTCCAACTCCTAATCTCA
GGTGATCTACCCACCTTGGCCTCCCAAATTGCTGGGATTACAGGCGTGAACCACTGCTCCCTTCCCTGTC
CTTCTGATTTTGTAGGTAACCACGTGCGGACCGAGCGGCCGCAGGAACCCCTAGTGATGGAGTTGGCCAC
TCCCTCTCTGCGCGCTCGCTCGCTCACTGAGGCCGGGCGACCAAAGGTCGCCCGACGCCCGGGCTTTGCC
CGGGCGGCCTCAGTGAGCGAGCGAGCGCGCAGCTGCCTGCAGGGGCGCCTGATGCGGTATTTTCTCCTTA
CGCATCTGTGCGGTATTTCACACCGCATA
[95 nt withheld, positions 4580-4674]
T
[46 nt withheld, positions 4676-4721]
C
[141 nt withheld, positions 4723-4863]
CCTTTGACGTTGGAGTCCACGTTCTTT
[37 nt withheld, positions 4891-4927]
ACTCTATCTCGGGCTATTCTTTTGATTTATAAGGGATTTTGCCGATTTCGGTCTATTGGTTAAAAAATGA
GCTGATTTAACAAAAATTTAACGCGAATTTTAACAAAATATTAACGTTTACAATTTTATGGTGCACTCTC
AGTACAATCTGCTCTGATGCCGCATAGTTAAGCCAGCCCCGACACCCGCCAACACCCGCTGACGCGCCCT
GACGGGCTTGTCTGCTCCCGGCATCCGCTTACAGACAAGCTGTGACCGTCTCCGGGAGCTGCATGTGTCA
GAGGTTTTCACCGTCATCACCGAAACGCGCGAGACGAAAGGGCCTCGTGATACGCCTATTTTTATAGGTT
AATGTCATGATAATAATGGTTTCTTAGACGTCAGGTGGCACTTTTCGGGGAAATGTGCGCGGAACCCCTA
TTTGTTTATTTTTCTAAATACATTCAAATATGTATCCGCTCATGAGACAATAACCCTGATAAATGCTTCA
ATAATATTGAAAAAGGAAGAGTATGAGTATTCAACATTTCCGTGTCGCCCTTATTCCCTTTTTTGCGGCA
TTTTGCCTTCCTGTTTTTGCTCACCCAGAAACGCTGGTGAAAGTAAAAGATGCTGAAGATCAGTTGGGTG
CACGAGTGGGTTACATCGAACTGGATCTCAACAGCGGTAAGATCCTTGAGAGTTTTCGCCCCGAAGAACG
TTTTCCAATGATGAGCACTTTTAAAGTTCTGCTATGTGGCGCGGTATTATCCCGTATTGACGCCGGGCAA
GAGCAACTCGGTCGCCGCATACACTATTCTCAGAATGACTTGGTTGAGTACTCACCAGTCACAGAAAAGC
ATCTTACGGATGGCATGACAGTAAGAGAATTATGCAGTGCTGCCATAACCATGAGTGATAACACTGCGGC
CAACTTACTTCTGACAACGATCGGAGGACCGAAGGAGCTAACCGCTTTTTTGCACAACATGGGGGATCAT
GTAACTCGCCTTGATCGTTGGGAACCGGAGCTGAATGAAGCCATACCAAACGACGAGCGTGACACCACGA
TGCCTGTAGCAATGGCAACAACGTTGCGCAAACTATTAACTGGCGAACTACTTACTCTAGCTTCCCGGCA
ACAATTAATAGACTGGATGGAGGCGGATAAAGTTGCAGGACCACTTCTGCGCTCGGCCCTTCCGGCTGGC
TGGTTTATTGCTGATAAATCTGGAGCCGGTGAGCGTGGGTCTCGCGGTATCATTGCAGCACTGGGGCCAG
ATGGTAAGCCCTCCCGTATCGTAGTTATCTACACGACGGGGAGTCAGGCAACTATGGATGAACGAAATAG
ACAGATCGCTGAGATAGGTGCCTCACTGATTAAGCATTGGTAACTGTCAGACCAAGTTTACTCATATATA
CTTTAGATTGATTTAAAACTTCATTTTTAATTTAAAAGGATCTAGGTGAAGATCCTTTTTGATAATCTCA
TGACCAAAATCCCTTAACGTGAGTTTTCGTTCCACTGAGCGTCAGACCCCGTAGAAAAGATCAAAGGATC
TTCTTGAGATCCTTTTTTTCTGCGCGTAATCTGCTGCTTGCAAACAAAAAAACCACCGCTACCAGCGGTG
GTTTGTTTGCCGGATCAAGAGCTACCAACTCTTTTTCCGAAGGTAACTGGCTTCAGCAGAGCGCAGATAC
CAAATACTGTTCTTCTAGTGTAGCCGTAGTTAGGCCACCACTTCAAGAACTCTGTAGCACCGCCTACATA
CCTCGCTCTGCTAATCCTGTTACCAGTGGCTGCTGCCAGTGGCGATAAGTCGTGTCTTACCGGGTTGGAC
TCAAGACGATAGTTACCGGATAAGGCGCAGCGGTCGGGCTGAACGGGGGGTTCGTGCACACAGCCCAGCT
TGGAGCGAACGACCTACACCGAACTGAGATACCTACAGCGTGAGCTATGAGAAAGCGCCACGCTTCCCGA
AGGGAGAAAGGCGGACAGGTATCCGGTAAGCGGCAGGGTCGGAACAGGAGAGCGCACGAGGGAGCTTCCA
GGGGGAAACGCCTGGTATCTTTATAGTCCTGTCGGGTTTCGCCACCTCTGACTTGAGCGTCGATTTTTGT
GATGCTCGTCAGGGGGGCGGAGCCTATGGAAAAACGCCAGCAACGCGGCCTTTTTACGGTTCCTGGCCTT
TTGCTGGCCTTTTGCTCACATGT
Features (pLannotate 1.2.2; 21 found; start..end, strand, type, name):
     12..39      +  repeat_region  AAV2 ITR (fragment): inverted terminal repeat of adeno-associated virus serotype 2 inverted
     68..95      +  repeat_region  AAV2 ITR (fragment): inverted terminal repeat of adeno-associated virus serotype 2 inverted
    158..224     +  CDS            small t antigen (fragment): SV40 (simian virus 40) small t antigen
    231..1409    +  promoter       EF-1α promoter: strong constitutive promoter for human elongation factor EF-1α
   1450..1499    -  intron         β-globin intron (fragment): internally truncated intron from human β-globin
   1500..1533    +  protein_bind   FRT (minimal): supports FLP-mediated excision but not integration (Turan and Bode, 2011) FLP recombinase from the Saccharomyces cerevisiae 2μ plasmid
   1552..1746    -  CDS            Kcnb1 (fragment): KCNB1_RAT - Experimental evidence at protein level: Swiss-Prot protein existence level 1. Voltage-gated potassium channel that mediates transmembrane potassium transport in excitable membranes, primarily in the brain, but also in the pancreas and cardiovascular system. Contributes to the regulation of the action potential (AP) repolarization, duration and frequency of repetitive AP firing in neurons, muscle cells and endocrine cells and plays a role in homeostatic attenuation of electrical excitability throughout the brain (PubMed:10024359, PubMed:10618149, PubMed:12451110, PubMed:17379638, Pu
   1894..2613    -  CDS            cEGFP: cEGFP is a basic (constitutively fluorescent) green fluorescent protein published in 2008, derived from Aequorea victoria.
   3137..3187    -  intron         β-globin intron (fragment): internally truncated intron from human β-globin
   3187..3220    -  protein_bind   FRT (minimal): supports FLP-mediated excision but not integration (Turan and Bode, 2011) FLP recombinase from the Saccharomyces cerevisiae 2μ plasmid
   3223..3247    +  misc_feature   MCS (fragment): pBluescript multiple cloning site
   3247..3835    +  misc_feature   WPRE: woodchuck hepatitis virus posttranscriptional regulatory element
   3867..4343    +  polyA_signal   hGH poly(A) signal: human growth hormone polyadenylation signal
   4383..4523    +  repeat_region  AAV2 ITR: inverted terminal repeat of adeno-associated virus serotype 2 inverted
   4528..4579    -  misc_feature   bom (fragment): basis of mobility region from pBR322
   4598..5053    +  rep_origin     f1 ori (sequence partly withheld): f1 bacteriophage origin of replication; arrow indicates direction of (+) strand synthesis
   5054..5103    -  misc_feature   bom (fragment): basis of mobility region from pBR322
   5205..5240    -  CDS            rop (fragment): Rop protein, which maintains plasmids at low copy number; rop
   5335..5439    +  promoter       AmpR promoter: bla
   5440..6300    +  CDS            AmpR: β-lactamase; bla; confers resistance to ampicillin, carbenicillin, and related antibiotics
   6471..7059    +  rep_origin     ori: high-copy-number ColE1/pMB1/pBR322/pUC origin of replication
