[The description below was written by a language model from this plasmid's Addgene catalogue record and pLannotate feature annotations shown in this document.]
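Description:
pAAV-EF1a-FRT-JEDI-1P-Kv-WPRE is an adeno-associated virus transfer plasmid of about 7.1 kb, built on a pAAV-EF1a backbone, for Flp recombinase-dependent expression of the genetically encoded voltage indicator JEDI-1P in mammalian cells. In bacteria it replicates from a high-copy ColE1/pUC-type origin and is selected with ampicillin through the bla gene; an f1 origin is also present. The expression cassette lies between AAV2 inverted terminal repeats, which direct packaging of the intervening DNA into AAV particles. The annotation detects the right ITR in full but only short fragments of the left one, which may simply reflect how difficult these repeats are to sequence and annotate.

Within the ITRs, the human EF-1α promoter is followed by the roughly 1.5 kb synthetic insert. The annotated coding pieces, a GFP-derived fluorescent domain and a fragment of the rat Kv2.1 (Kcnb1) channel, lie on the minus strand, opposite to the promoter. This inverted cassette is bracketed by two minimal FRT sites in opposing orientation. The arrangement is consistent with a Flp-ON switch in which recombination flips the coding sequence into the sense direction, so that the indicator is made only in Flp-expressing cells. Short sequences adjacent to each FRT were matched to β-globin intron fragments. They might instead be a second, variant recombination site, but the record does not settle this. The Kv fragment most likely acts as a soma and proximal-dendrite targeting motif, as in other Kv-tagged sensors, although the record does not state its function. Downstream, a WPRE enhances transcript stability and expression, and the human growth hormone polyadenylation signal terminates the message.

According to the associated publication, JEDI-1P was evolved for one-photon microscopy. The construct is suited to producing AAV for widefield voltage imaging in genetically defined, Flp-expressing neuronal populations.
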