Addgene plasmid #202617: pAAV-EF1a-FRT-JEDI-1P-Kv-WPRE
Purpose: Genetically encoded voltage indicator (GEVI) JEDI-1P flanked by FRT in AAV production vector expressed under the mammalian promoter (EF1a), FLP recombinase-dependent
Depositing lab: Francois St-Pierre. Publication: Widefield imaging of rapid pan-cortical voltage dynamics with an indicator evolved for one-photon microscopy. Lu X, Wang Y, Liu Z, Gou Y, Jaeger D, St-Pierre F. Nat Commun. 2023 Oct 12;14(1):6423. doi: 10.1038/s41467-023-41975-3. PubMed 37828037.
Backbone
  Vector backbone: pAAV-EF1a
  Backbone size w/o insert (bp): 5598
  Total vector size (bp): 7119
  Vector type: Mammalian Expression, AAV ; Flp/FRT
Growth in bacteria
  Bacterial resistance: Ampicillin, 100 μg/mL
  Growth temperature: 37°C
  Growth strain: NEB Stable
  Copy number: High Copy
Gene/Insert
  Gene/Insert name: FRT-JEDI-1P-Kv
  Species: Synthetic
  Insert size (bp): 1521
  Promoter: EF1a
  Cloning method: Restriction Enzyme; 5′ cloning site Bsp119I (not destroyed); 3′ cloning site NheI (not destroyed)
  Sequencing primers: 5′ TCAAGCCTCAGACAGTGGTTC; 3′ CATTAAAGCAGCGTATCC
Terms and licenses: Academic/Nonprofit Terms; Industry Terms: Not Available to Industry
Depositor comments: Please visit https://doi.org/10.1101/2022.08.29.505018 for bioRxiv preprint.
How to cite: pAAV-EF1a-FRT-JEDI-1P-Kv-WPRE was a gift from Francois St-Pierre (Addgene plasmid # 202617 ; http://n2t.net/addgene:202617 ; RRID:Addgene_202617)
